Addgene plasmid #131235: pCMV6-AN-DDK_S433A POLI
Purpose: Mammalian expression of S433A DNA polymerase iota with an N-terminal FLAG-tag
Depositing lab: Roger Woodgate. Depositing organization: National Institute of Child Health and Human Development (NICHD). Publication: DNA Polymerase iota Interacts with Both the TRAF-like and UBL1-2 Domains of USP7. Ashton NW, Valles GJ, Jaiswal N, Bezsonova I, Woodgate R. J Mol Biol. 2021 Jan 22;433(2):166733. doi: 10.1016/j.jmb.2020.166733. Epub 2020 Dec 3. PubMed 33279577.
Backbone
  Vector backbone: pCMV6-AN-DDK
  Backbone manufacturer: Origene
  Backbone size w/o insert (bp): 5876
  Total vector size (bp): 8066
  Vector type: Mammalian Expression
  Selectable markers: Neomycin (select with G418)
Growth in bacteria
  Bacterial resistance: Ampicillin, 100 μg/mL
  Growth temperature: 37°C
  Growth strain: DH5alpha
  Copy number: High Copy
Gene/Insert
  Gene/Insert name: DNA polymerase iota (alt names: POLI; DNA polymerase iota isoform a (short))
  Species: H. sapiens (human)
  Insert size (bp): 2190
  Mutation: Contains a point mutation converting Pol iota serine 433 to alanine (S433A), as well as a silent mutation that introduces an additional StuI restriction site. The pol iota CDS has been codon optimised for expression in human cells.
  GenBank ID: NM_001351632.2
  Entrez Gene: POLI (a.k.a. RAD30B, RAD3OB, eta2)
  Tag / fusion protein: FLAG (N terminal on backbone)
Terms and licenses: Academic/Nonprofit Terms; Industry Terms: Not Available to Industry
How to cite: pCMV6-AN-DDK_S433A POLI was a gift from Roger Woodgate (Addgene plasmid # 131235 ; http://n2t.net/addgene:131235 ; RRID:Addgene_131235)
