[The description below was written by a language model from this plasmid's Addgene catalogue record and pLannotate feature annotations shown in this document.]
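Description:
pCMV6-AN-DDK_S433A POLI is a mammalian expression plasmid of about 8.1 kb, built on the commercial pCMV6-AN-DDK backbone, that produces human DNA polymerase iota carrying a serine-433-to-alanine substitution and an N-terminal FLAG (DDK) tag. In bacteria it is maintained at high copy through a ColE1/pUC-type origin and selected with ampicillin via the β-lactamase gene. An f1 phage origin and remnants of lacZα, lacI and lac promoter/operator sequences are also present as backbone carry-over. For mammalian cells, an SV40 enhancer/early promoter drives a neomycin phosphotransferase gene followed by an SV40 polyadenylation signal, allowing G418 selection of stable transfectants. A short bleomycin-resistance fragment annotated downstream of neo appears to be a non-functional remnant.

The expression cassette consists of the human cytomegalovirus immediate-early enhancer and promoter, a T7 promoter that could support in vitro transcription, the backbone-encoded FLAG epitope (annotated as a partial match to a 3xFLAG feature, consistent with a single tag), the POLI open reading frame and a human growth hormone polyadenylation signal. The insert of roughly 2.2 kb corresponds to the short isoform a of POLI and has been codon-optimised for human cells. Besides S433A, it carries a silent change that creates an additional StuI site, which is useful for diagnostic screening of the mutant.

Polymerase iota is an error-prone polymerase involved in translesion synthesis. This construct is intended for transient or stable expression of the tagged S433A variant, for example for detection or pull-down through the FLAG epitope. The associated study concerns the interaction of polymerase iota with USP7, although the record does not state the specific functional consequence of the S433A change.
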