Features (pLannotate 1.2.2; 20 found; start..end, strand, type, name):
      1..25      +  rep_origin     M13 ori (fragment): M13 bacteriophage origin of replication; arrow indicates direction of (+) strand synthesis
     29..183     -  CDS            lacZα (fragment): LacZα fragment of β-galactosidase; lacZ fragment
    343..722     +  enhancer       CMV enhancer: human cytomegalovirus immediate early enhancer
    724..923     +  promoter       CMV promoter: human cytomegalovirus (CMV) immediate early promoter
    952..970     +  promoter       T7 promoter: promoter for bacteriophage T7 RNA polymerase
   1023..1047    +  CDS            3xFLAG (fragment): three tandem FLAG® epitope tags
   1065..3209    +  CDS            POLI: POLI_HUMAN - Also known as RAD30B. Experimental evidence at protein level: Swiss-Prot protein existence level 1. Error-prone DNA polymerase specifically involved in DNA repair (PubMed:11013228, PubMed:11387224). Plays an important role in translesion synthesis, where the normal high-fidelity DNA polymerases cannot proceed and DNA synthesis stalls (PubMed:11013228, PubMed:11387224, PubMed:14630940, PubMed:15199127). Favors Hoogsteen base-pairing in the active site (PubMed:15254543). Inserts the correct base with high-fidelity opposite an adenosine template (PubMed:15254543). Exhibits low fideli
   3301..3923    +  polyA_signal   hGH poly(A) signal: human growth hormone polyadenylation signal
   3952..4281    +  promoter       SV40 promoter: SV40 enhancer and early promoter
   4348..5139    +  CDS            neo: KKA2_KLEPN - Also known as kan, nptII. Experimental evidence at protein level: Swiss-Prot protein existence level 1. Resistance to kanamycin, neomycin, paromomycin, ribostamycin, butirosin and gentamicin B. From Klebsiella pneumoniae.
   5163..5321    +  CDS            ble (fragment): BLE_KLEPN - Experimental evidence at protein level: Swiss-Prot protein existence level 1. Binding protein with a strong affinity to the bleomycin family of antibiotics. Binds to CL990; an antimitotic-antibiotic compound. From Klebsiella pneumoniae.
   5316..5437    +  polyA_signal   SV40 poly(A) signal: SV40 polyadenylation signal
   5510..5526    -  protein_bind   lac operator: The lac repressor binds to the lac operator to inhibit transcription in E. coli. This inhibition can be relieved by adding lactose or isopropyl-β-D-thiogalactopyranoside (IPTG). lac repressor encoded by lacI
   5534..5564    -  promoter       lac promoter: promoter for the E. coli lac operon
   5579..5600    -  protein_bind   CAP binding site: CAP binding activates transcription in the presence of cAMP. E. coli catabolite activator protein
   5613..5705    -  CDS            lacI (fragment): lac repressor; lacI; The lac repressor binds to the lac operator to inhibit transcription in E. coli. This inhibition can be relieved by adding lactose or isopropyl-β-D-thiogalactopyranoside (IPTG).
   5888..6476    -  rep_origin     ori: high-copy-number ColE1/pMB1/pBR322/pUC origin of replication
   6647..7507    -  CDS            AmpR: β-lactamase; bla; confers resistance to ampicillin, carbenicillin, and related antibiotics
   7508..7612    -  promoter       AmpR promoter: bla
   7639..8067    +  rep_origin     f1 ori (sequence partly withheld): f1 bacteriophage origin of replication; arrow indicates direction of (+) strand synthesis
>Addgene plasmid #131235 | pCMV6-AN-DDK_S433A POLI | addgene full sequence | sequence record 267281 | Addgene NGS Result
AACAAAATATTAACGCTTACAATTTCCATTCGCCATTCAGGCTGCGCAACTGTTGGGAAGGGCGATCGGT
GCGGGCCTCTTCGCTATTACGCCAGCTGGCGAAAGGGGGATGTGCTGCAAGGCGATTAAGTTGGGTAACG
CCAGGGTTTTCCCAGTCACGACGTTGTAAAACGACGGCCAGTGCCAAGCTGATCTATACATTGAATCAAT
ATTGGCAATTAGCCATATTAGTCATTGGTTATATAGCATAAATCAATATTGGCTATTGGCCATTGCATAC
GTTGTATCTATATCATAATATGTACATTTATATTGGCTCATGTCCAATATGACCGCCATGTTGACATTGA
TTATTGACTAGTTATTAATAGTAATCAATTACGGGGTCATTAGTTCATAGCCCATATATGGAGTTCCGCG
TTACATAACTTACGGTAAATGGCCCGCCTGGCTGACCGCCCAACGACCCCCGCCCATTGACGTCAATAAT
GACGTATGTTCCCATAGTAACGCCAATAGGGACTTTCCATTGACGTCAATGGGTGGAGTATTTACGGTAA
ACTGCCCACTTGGCAGTACATCAAGTGTATCATATGCCAAGTCCGCCCCCTATTGACGTCAATGACGGTA
AATGGCCCGCCTGGCATTATGCCCAGTACATGACCTTACGGGACTTTCCTACTTGGCAGTACATCTACGT
ATTAGTCATCGCTATTACCATGGTGATGCGGTTTTGGCAGTACACCAATGGGCGTGGATAGCGGTTTGAC
TCACGGGGATTTCCAAGTCTCCACCCCATTGACGTCAATGGGAGTTTGTTTTGGCACCAAAATCAACGGG
ACTTTCCAAAATGTCGTAATAACCCCGCCCCGTTGACGCAAATGGGCGGTAGGCGTGTACGGTGGGAGGT
CTATATAAGCAGAGCTCGTTTAGTGAACCGTCAGAATTTTGTAATACGACTCACTATAGGGCGGCCGGGA
ATTCGTCGACTGGATCCGGTACCGAGGAGATCTGCCACCATGGATTACAAGGATGACGACGATAAGGCGA
TCGCCGATATCCATATGGAGCTGGCCGACGTGGGAGCCGCTGCCAGCTCCCAGGGGGTGCACGATCAGGT
GCTGCCAACTCCCAACGCTTCTAGTAGAGTGATCGTGCATGTGGACCTGGATTGCTTTTACGCCCAGGTG
GAGATGATTAGCAATCCTGAACTGAAGGACAAACCACTGGGCGTGCAGCAGAAATACCTGGTGGTGACAT
GCAACTATGAAGCTCGCAAGCTGGGGGTGAAGAAACTGATGAATGTGCGGGACGCCAAGGAGAAATGTCC
CCAGCTGGTGCTGGTGAACGGGGAGGATCTGACCCGGTACAGAGAAATGTCTTATAAGGTGACAGAGCTG
CTGGAGGAGTTCAGTCCTGTGGTGGAGCGCCTGGGCTTCGACGAAAATTTTGTGGATCTGACAGAGATGG
TGGAAAAGCGGCTGCAGCAGCTGCAGTCTGACGAGCTGAGTGCCGTGACTGTGAGTGGACACGTGTACAA
CAATCAGTCAATTAACCTGCTGGATGTGCTGCATATCAGACTGCTGGTGGGCAGCCAGATTGCTGCCGAG
ATGAGGGAAGCTATGTATAACCAGCTGGGACTGACCGGATGTGCTGGAGTGGCCTCAAATAAGCTGCTGG
CCAAACTGGTCAGCGGCGTGTTTAAACCCAACCAGCAGACAGTGCTGCTGCCTGAGTCTTGCCAGCACCT
GATCCATAGTCTGAATCACATCAAGGAAATTCCCGGCATCGGGTACAAGACTGCTAAATGTCTGGAGGCC
CTGGGAATCAACAGCGTGCGCGACCTGCAGACCTTTTCCCCTAAGATTCTGGAGAAAGAACTGGGCATTT
CCGTGGCCCAGAGAATCCAGAAGCTGTCTTTCGGAGAGGACAATTCCCCAGTGATCCTGTCTGGCCCCCC
TCAGAGCTTCTCCGAGGAAGATAGCTTTAAGAAATGCTCAAGCGAGGTGGAAGCTAAGAACAAAATTGAG
GAACTGCTGGCCTCCCTGCTGAATAGGGTGTGTCAGGATGGGCGCAAACCTCACACCGTGCGGCTGATCA
TTCGGAGATACTCCTCTGAGAAGCACTATGGAAGGGAATCACGCCAGTGCCCTATTCCAAGCCATGTGAT
CCAGAAGCTGGGAACAGGCAACTATGACGTGATGACTCCTATGGTGGACATCCTGATGAAACTGTTCCGC
AACATGGTGAATGTGAAGATGCCTTTCCATCTGACCCTGCTGTCTGTGTGCTTTTGTAACCTGAAAGCTC
TGAATACAGCCAAGAAAGGCCTGATTGACTACTATCTGATGCCATCTCTGGCCACCACATCACGGAGCGG
AAAGCACTCCTTCAAGATGAAAGACACTCACATGGAAGACTTTCCTAAGGATAAAGAGACCAATAGAGAT
TTCCTGCCAAGTGGCAGGATCGAGTCAACCCGGACAAGAGAATCTCCCCTGGACACTACCAACTTCAGTA
AGGAGAAGGATATTAACGAATTTCCACTGTGCAGCCTGCCTGAGGGAGTGGACCAGGAAGTGTTTAAGCA
GCTGCCTGTGGATATTCAGGAGGAAATCCTGAGTGGGAAGTCAAGAGAGAAATTCCAGGGGAAGGGCAGC
GTGTCTTGTCCACTGCACGCTTCCAGGGGCGTGCTGAGCTTCTTTTCCAAGAAACAGATGCAGGACATCC
CCATTAACCCTAGAGATCATCTGAGTTCAAGCAAACAGGTGTCCTCTGTGTCCCCATGTGAGCCCGGCAC
CTCTGGGTTTAACAGTTCAAGCTCCTCTTACATGAGTTCACAGAAGGACTATTCCTACTATCTGGACAAT
CGGCTGAAAGATGAAAGAATCTCTCAGGGACCTAAGGAGCCACAGGGCTTCCACTTTACAAACAGCAATC
CAGCTGTGTCAGCCTTCCATAGCTTTCCCAACCTGCAGAGCGAGCAGCTGTTCTCCAGAAATCACACAAC
TGACAGTCATAAACAGACTGTGGCCACCGATTCACACGAAGGCCTGACAGAGAATAGGGAACCAGACAGC
GTGGATGAGAAGATTACTTTCCCATCCGACATCGATCCCCAGGTGTTTTACGAGCTGCCCGAAGCTGTGC
AGAAAGAGCTGCTGGCCGAATGGAAGAGGACCGGGTCCGATTTCCACATCGGACATAAGTAAGGATCCAA
GCTTCTCGAGACGCGTTAAGCGGCCGCACTCGAGGTTTAAACGGCCGGCCGCGGTCATAGCTGTTTCCTG
AACAGATCCCGGGTGGCATCCCTGTGACCCCTCCCCAGTGCCTCTCCTGGCCCTGGAAGTTGCCACTCCA
GTGCCCACCAGCCTTGTCCTAATAAAATTAAGTTGCATCATTTTGTCTGACTAGGTGTCCTTCTATAATA
TTATGGGGTGGAGGGGGGTGGTATGGAGCAAGGGGCAAGTTGGGAAGACAACCTGTAGGGCCTGCGGGGT
CTATTGGGAACCAAGCTGGAGTGCAGTGGCACAATCTTGGCTCACTGCAATCTCCGCCTCCTGGGTTCAA
GCGATTCTCCTGCCTCAGCCTCCCGAGTTGTTGGGATTCCAGGCATGCATGACCAGGCTCAGCTAATTTT
TGTTTTTTTGGTAGAGACGGGGTTTCACCATATTGGCCAGGCTGGTCTCCAACTCCTAATCTCAGGTGAT
CTACCCACCTTGGCCTCCCAAATTGCTGGGATTACAGGCGTGAACCACTGCTCCCTTCCCTGTCCTTCTG
ATTTTAAAATAACTATACCAGCAGGAGGACGTCCAGACACAGCATAGGCTACCTGGCCATGCCCAACCGG
TGGGACATTTGAGTTGCTTGCTTGGCACTGTCCTCTCATGCGTTGGGTCCACTCAGTAGATGCCTGTTGA
ATTGGGTACGCGGCCAGCTTGGCTGTGGAATGTGTGTCAGTTAGGGTGTGGAAAGTCCCCAGGCTCCCCA
GCAGGCAGAAGTATGCAAAGCATGCATCTCAATTAGTCAGCAACCAGGTGTGGAAAGTCCCCAGGCTCCC
CAGCAGGCAGAAGTATGCAAAGCATGCATCTCAATTAGTCAGCAACCATAGTCCCGCCCCTAACTCCGCC
CATCCCGCCCCTAACTCCGCCCAGTTCCGCCCATTCTCCGCCCCATGGCTGACTAATTTTTTTTATTTAT
GCAGAGGCCGAGGCCGCCTCGGCCTCTGAGCTATTCCAGAAGTAGTGAGGAGGCTTTTTTGGAGGCCTAG
GCTTTTGCAAAAAGCTCCCGGGAGCTTGTATATCCATTTTCGGATCTGATCAAGAGACAGGATGAGGATC
GTTTCGCATGATTGAACAAGATGGATTGCACGCAGGTTCTCCGGCCGCTTGGGTGGAGAGGCTATTCGGC
TATGACTGGGCACAACAGACAATCGGCTGCTCTGATGCCGCCGTGTTCCGGCTGTCAGCGCAGGGGCGCC
CGGTTCTTTTTGTCAAGACCGACCTGTCCGGTGCCCTGAATGAACTGCAGGACGAGGCAGCGCGGCTATC
GTGGCTGGCCACGACGGGCGTTCCTTGCGCAGCTGTGCTCGACGTTGTCACTGAAGCGGGAAGGGACTGG
CTGCTATTGGGCGAAGTGCCGGGGCAGGATCTCCTGTCATCTCACCTTGCTCCTGCCGAGAAAGTATCCA
TCATGGCTGATGCAATGCGGCGGCTGCATACGCTTGATCCGGCTACCTGCCCATTCGACCACCAAGCGAA
ACATCGCATCGAGCGAGCACGTACTCGGATGGAAGCCGGTCTTGTCGATCAGGATGATCTGGACGAAGAG
CATCAGGGGCTCGCGCCAGCCGAACTGTTCGCCAGGCTCAAGGCGCGCATGCCCGACGGCGAGGATCTCG
TCGTGACCCATGGCGATGCCTGCTTGCCGAATATCATGGTGGAAAATGGCCGCTTTTCTGGATTCATCGA
CTGTGGCCGGCTGGGTGTGGCCGACCGCTATCAGGACATAGCGTTGGCTACCCGTGATATTGCTGAAGAG
CTTGGCGGCGAATGGGCTGACCGCTTCCTCGTGCTTTACGGTATCGCCGCTCCCGATTCGCAGCGCATCG
CCTTCTATCGCCTTCTTGACGAGTTCTTCTGAGCGGGACTCTGGGGTTCGAAATGACCGACCAAGCGACG
CCCAACCTGCCATCACGAGATTTCGATTCCACCGCCGCCTTCTATGAAAGGTTGGGCTTCGGAATCGTTT
TCCGGGACGCCGGCTGGATGATCCTCCAGCGCGGGGATCTCATGCTGGAGTTCTTCGCCCACCCCAACTT
GTTTATTGCAGCTTATAATGGTTACAAATAAAGCAATAGCATCACAAATTTCACAAATAAAGCATTTTTT
TCACTGCATTCTAGTTGTGGTTTGTCCAAACTCATCAATGTATCTTATCATGTCTGTATACCGTCGACCT
CTAGCTAGAGCTTGGCGTAATCATGGTCATAGCTGTTTCCTGTGTGAAATTGTTATCCGCTCACAATTCC
ACACAACATACGAGCCGGAAGCATAAAGTGTAAAGCCTGGGGTGCCTAATGAGTGAGCTAACTCACATTA
ATTGCGTTGCGCTCACTGCCCGCTTTCCAGTCGGGAAACCTGTCGTGCCAGCTGCATTAATGAATCGGCC
AACGCGCGGGGAGAGGCGGTTTGCGTATTGGGCGCTCTTCCGCTTCCTCGCTCACTGACTCGCTGCGCTC
GGTCGTTCGGCTGCGGCGAGCGGTATCAGCTCACTCAAAGGCGGTAATACGGTTATCCACAGAATCAGGG
GATAACGCAGGAAAGAACATGTGAGCAAAAGGCCAGCAAAAGGCCAGGAACCGTAAAAAGGCCGCGTTGC
TGGCGTTTTTCCATAGGCTCCGCCCCCCTGACGAGCATCACAAAAATCGACGCTCAAGTCAGAGGTGGCG
AAACCCGACAGGACTATAAAGATACCAGGCGTTTCCCCCTGGAAGCTCCCTCGTGCGCTCTCCTGTTCCG
ACCCTGCCGCTTACCGGATACCTGTCCGCCTTTCTCCCTTCGGGAAGCGTGGCGCTTTCTCATAGCTCAC
GCTGTAGGTATCTCAGTTCGGTGTAGGTCGTTCGCTCCAAGCTGGGCTGTGTGCACGAACCCCCCGTTCA
GCCCGACCGCTGCGCCTTATCCGGTAACTATCGTCTTGAGTCCAACCCGGTAAGACACGACTTATCGCCA
CTGGCAGCAGCCACTGGTAACAGGATTAGCAGAGCGAGGTATGTAGGCGGTGCTACAGAGTTCTTGAAGT
GGTGGCCTAACTACGGCTACACTAGAAGAACAGTATTTGGTATCTGCGCTCTGCTGAAGCCAGTTACCTT
CGGAAAAAGAGTTGGTAGCTCTTGATCCGGCAAACAAACCACCGCTGGTAGCGGTGGTTTTTTTGTTTGC
AAGCAGCAGATTACGCGCAGAAAAAAAGGATCTCAAGAAGATCCTTTGATCTTTTCTACGGGGTCTGACG
CTCAGTGGAACGAAAACTCACGTTAAGGGATTTTGGTCATGAGATTATCAAAAAGGATCTTCACCTAGAT
CCTTTTAAATTAAAAATGAAGTTTTAAATCAATCTAAAGTATATATGAGTAAACTTGGTCTGACAGTTAC
CAATGCTTAATCAGTGAGGCACCTATCTCAGCGATCTGTCTATTTCGTTCATCCATAGTTGCCTGACTCC
CCGTCGTGTAGATAACTACGATACGGGAGGGCTTACCATCTGGCCCCAGTGCTGCAATGATACCGCGAGA
CCCACGCTCACCGGCTCCAGATTTATCAGCAATAAACCAGCCAGCCGGAAGGGCCGAGCGCAGAAGTGGT
CCTGCAACTTTATCCGCCTCCATCCAGTCTATTAATTGTTGCCGGGAAGCTAGAGTAAGTAGTTCGCCAG
TTAATAGTTTGCGCAACGTTGTTGCCATTGCTACAGGCATCGTGGTGTCACGCTCGTCGTTTGGTATGGC
TTCATTCAGCTCCGGTTCCCAACGATCAAGGCGAGTTACATGATCCCCCATGTTGTGCAAAAAAGCGGTT
AGCTCCTTCGGTCCTCCGATCGTTGTCAGAAGTAAGTTGGCCGCAGTGTTATCACTCATGGTTATGGCAG
CACTGCATAATTCTCTTACTGTCATGCCATCCGTAAGATGCTTTTCTGTGACTGGTGAGTACTCAACCAA
GTCATTCTGAGAATAGTGTATGCGGCGACCGAGTTGCTCTTGCCCGGCGTCAATACGGGATAATACCGCG
CCACATAGCAGAACTTTAAAAGTGCTCATCATTGGAAAACGTTCTTCGGGGCGAAAACTCTCAAGGATCT
TACCGCTGTTGAGATCCAGTTCGATGTAACCCACTCGTGCACCCAACTGATCTTCAGCATCTTTTACTTT
CACCAGCGTTTCTGGGTGAGCAAAAACAGGAAGGCAAAATGCCGCAAAAAAGGGAATAAGGGCGACACGG
AAATGTTGAATACTCATACTCTTCCTTTTTCAATATTATTGAAGCATTTATCAGGGTTATTGTCTCATGA
GCGGATACATATTTGAATGTATTTAGAAAAATAAACAAATAGGGGTTCCGCGCACATTTCCCCGAAAAGT
GCCACCTG
[124 nt withheld, positions 7639-7762]
C
[91 nt withheld, positions 7764-7854]
A
[49 nt withheld, positions 7856-7904]
CCTTTGACGTTGGAGTCCACGTTCTTT
[37 nt withheld, positions 7932-7968]
ACCCTATCTCGGTCTATTCTTTTGATTTATAAGGGATTTTGCCGATTTCGGCCTATTGGTTAAAAAATGA
GCTGATTTAACAAAAATTTAACGCGAATTTT
